Addgene plasmid #193322: C-SWAT IAA17-6FLAG (no NLS)
Purpose: C-SWAT compatible vector for C-terminal tagging with IAA17 (Auxin-Inducible Degron) and 6FLAG. ARF16(PB1)-P2A-osTIR1 has SIR4 homology arms for genome integration and does not have NLS tags..
Depositing lab: Rob Mitra. Depositing organization: Washington University in Saint Louis. Publication: A Suite of New Strain Construction Vectors for Gene Expression Knockdown in Budding Yeast. Shively CA, Dong F, Mitra RD. ACS Synth Biol. 2023 Jan 17. doi: 10.1021/acssynbio.2c00547. PubMed 36650116.
Backbone
  Vector backbone: pMaM482
  Total vector size (bp): 9816
  Vector type: Yeast Expression
  Selectable markers: MET/CYS
Growth in bacteria
  Bacterial resistance: Ampicillin, 100 μg/mL
  Growth temperature: 37°C
  Growth strain: DH5alpha
  Copy number: Unknown
Gene/Insert
  Gene/Insert name: IAA17
  Tag / fusion protein: 6FLAG
Terms and licenses: Academic/Nonprofit Terms; Industry Terms: Not Available to Industry
How to cite: C-SWAT IAA17-6FLAG (no NLS) was a gift from Rob Mitra (Addgene plasmid # 193322 ; http://n2t.net/addgene:193322 ; RRID:Addgene_193322)
