[The description below was written by a language model from this plasmid's Addgene catalogue record and pLannotate feature annotations shown in this document.]
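Description:
C-SWAT IAA17-6FLAG (no NLS) is a yeast donor plasmid built on the pMaM482 backbone for the C-SWAT system, in which a pre-installed acceptor module at the 3' end of a budding yeast gene is exchanged for a new C-terminal tag. It is a shuttle vector of roughly 9.8 kb. In E. coli it is propagated through a high-copy ColE1/pUC-type origin with ampicillin resistance. In S. cerevisiae it carries a CEN/ARS element for low-copy maintenance and the MET17 (MET15) gene under its own methionine-repressible promoter, matching the recorded MET/CYS auxotrophic selection. pBluescript-derived remnants are also present, including an f1 origin, lacZα and lac promoter fragments, and flanking T7 and T3 promoters.

The tagging payload is the Arabidopsis IAA17 coding sequence, an auxin-inducible degron, followed by six tandem FLAG epitopes for detection or immunoprecipitation. The short lox2272-like match annotated between the two is only a fragment and may simply be linker sequence. Downstream, an ADH1 promoter drives a second cassette that the record describes as ARF16(PB1)-P2A-osTIR1. The automated annotation labels the ARF portion as an ARF19 fragment, probably a homology-based call, and it also detects a partial HA tag match before the rice TIR1 F-box gene. The P2A peptide allows both proteins to be made from one transcript, and neither carries a nuclear localisation signal in this version. OsTIR1 recruits the degron-tagged protein to a ubiquitin ligase when auxin is present. Co-expressing an ARF PB1 domain, which binds Aux/IAA proteins, is generally used to limit degradation in the absence of auxin. According to the record, this cassette is flanked by SIR4 homology arms for genomic integration, though these arms are not annotated in the feature table. The plasmid is intended for building yeast strains with conditional, auxin-triggered protein knockdown.
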