Features (pLannotate 1.2.2; 32 found; start..end, strand, type, name):
    137..184     +  misc_feature   bom (fragment): basis of mobility region from pBR322
    190..206     +  promoter       URA3 promoter (fragment): S. cerevisiae URA3
    207..439     +  promoter       MET17 promoter (fragment): S. cerevisiae MET17; expression is repressed by methionine; MET15; MET25
    440..1774    +  CDS            MET17: O-acetylserine and O-acetylhomoserine sulfhydrylase, required for sulfur amino acid synthesis; S. cerevisiae MET17 MET15; MET25
   1829..1878    +  misc_feature   bom (fragment): basis of mobility region from pBR322
   1906..2334    -  rep_origin     f1 ori (sequence partly withheld): f1 bacteriophage origin of replication; arrow indicates direction of (+) strand synthesis
   2338..2493    -  CDS            lacZα (fragment): LacZα fragment of β-galactosidase; lacZ fragment
   2501..2519    +  promoter       T7 promoter: promoter for bacteriophage T7 RNA polymerase
   2528..2588    -  misc_feature   MCS (fragment): pBluescript multiple cloning site
   2655..3335    +  CDS            IAA17: IAA17_ARATH - Also known as AXR3. Experimental evidence at protein level: Swiss-Prot protein existence level 1. Aux/IAA proteins are short-lived transcriptional factors that function as repressors of early auxin response genes at low auxin concentrations. Repression is thought to result from the interaction with auxin response factors (ARFs), proteins that bind to the auxin- responsive promoter element (AuxRE). Formation of heterodimers with ARF proteins may alter their ability to modulate early auxin response genes expression. From Arabidopsis thaliana (Mouse-ear cress).
   3346..3366    +  protein_bind   lox2272 (fragment): Cre-mediated recombination occurs in the 8-bp core sequence (GGATACTT). lox2272 sites are compatible with each other, but incompatible with loxP or loxN sites (Lee and Saito, 1988). Cre recombinase
   3384..3404    +  CDS            FLAG (fragment): FLAG® epitope tag, followed by an enterokinase cleavage site
   3414..3434    +  CDS            FLAG (fragment): FLAG® epitope tag, followed by an enterokinase cleavage site
   3444..3464    +  CDS            FLAG (fragment): FLAG® epitope tag, followed by an enterokinase cleavage site
   3474..3494    +  CDS            FLAG (fragment): FLAG® epitope tag, followed by an enterokinase cleavage site
   3504..3524    +  CDS            FLAG (fragment): FLAG® epitope tag, followed by an enterokinase cleavage site
   3534..3554    +  CDS            FLAG (fragment): FLAG® epitope tag, followed by an enterokinase cleavage site
   4047..4443    +  promoter       ADH1 promoter: S. cerevisiae ADH1; promoter for alcohol dehydrogenase 1
   4492..4992    +  CDS            ARF19 (fragment): ARFS_ARATH - Also known as IAA22. Experimental evidence at protein level: Swiss-Prot protein existence level 1. Auxin response factors (ARFs) are transcriptional factors that bind specifically to the DNA sequence 5'-TGTCTC-3' found in the auxin-responsive promoter elements (AuxREs). Could act as transcriptional activator or repressor. Formation of heterodimers with Aux/IAA proteins may alter their ability to modulate early auxin response genes expression. Involved in ethylene responses. Regulates lateral root formation through direct regulation of LBD16 and/or LBD29. Functionally redundant wit
   4996..5021    +  CDS            3xHA (fragment): three tandem HA epitope tags
   5121..6843    +  CDS            OsTIR1 (fragment): rice transport inhibitor response 1 protein F-box protein that mediates auxin-dependent interaction of a ubiquitin ligase with an auxin-inducible degron (Tan et al., 2007)
   7003..7025    -  misc_feature   MCS (fragment): pBluescript multiple cloning site
   7038..7056    -  promoter       T3 promoter: promoter for bacteriophage T3 RNA polymerase
   7101..7117    -  protein_bind   lac operator: The lac repressor binds to the lac operator to inhibit transcription in E. coli. This inhibition can be relieved by adding lactose or isopropyl-β-D-thiogalactopyranoside (IPTG). lac repressor encoded by lacI
   7125..7155    -  promoter       lac promoter: promoter for the E. coli lac operon
   7170..7191    -  protein_bind   CAP binding site: CAP binding activates transcription in the presence of cAMP. E. coli catabolite activator protein
   7204..7296    -  CDS            lacI (fragment): lac repressor; lacI; The lac repressor binds to the lac operator to inhibit transcription in E. coli. This inhibition can be relieved by adding lactose or isopropyl-β-D-thiogalactopyranoside (IPTG).
   7479..8067    -  rep_origin     ori: high-copy-number ColE1/pMB1/pBR322/pUC origin of replication
   8238..9098    -  CDS            AmpR: β-lactamase; bla; confers resistance to ampicillin, carbenicillin, and related antibiotics
   9099..9203    -  promoter       AmpR promoter: bla
   9240..9743    +  misc_feature   CEN/ARS: S. cerevisiae CEN6 centromere fused to an autonomously replicating sequence
   9811..35      +  CDS            rop (fragment) (across the origin): Rop protein, which maintains plasmids at low copy number; rop
>Addgene plasmid #193322 | C-SWAT IAA17-6FLAG (no NLS) | addgene full sequence | sequence record 391047 | Addgene Partial NGS Result
TCGCGCGTTTCGGTGATGACGGTGAAAACCTCTGACACATGCAGCTCCCGGAGACGGTCACAGCTTGTCT
GTAAGCGGATGCCGGGAGCAGACAAGCCCGTCAGGGCGCGTCAGCGGGTGTTGGCGGGTGTCGGGGCTGG
CTTAACTATGCGGCATCAGAGCAGATTGTACTGAGAGTGCACCACGCTTTTCAATTCAATTCATCACCAT
CCTCATGAAAACTGTGTAACATAATAACCGAAGTGTCGAAAAGGTGGCACCTTGTCCAATTGAACACGCT
CGATGAAAAAAATAAGATATATATAAGGTTAAGTAAAGCGTCTGTTAGAAAGGAAGTTTTTCCTTTTTCT
TGCTCTCTTGTCTTTTCATCTACTATTTCCTTCGTGTAATACAGGGTCGTCAGATACATAGATACAATTC
TATTACCCCCATCCATACAATGCCATCTCATTTCGATACTGTTCAACTACACGCCGGCCAAGAGAACCCT
GGTGACAATGCTCACAGATCCAGAGCTGTACCAATTTACGCCACCACTTCTTATGTTTTCGAAAACTCTA
AGCATGGTTCGCAATTGTTTGGTCTAGAAGTTCCAGGTTACGTCTATTCCCGTTTCCAAAACCCAACCAG
TAATGTTTTGGAAGAAAGAATTGCTGCCTTAGAAGGTGGTGCTGCTGCTTTGGCTGTTTCCTCCGGTCAA
GCCGCTCAAACCCTTGCCATCCAAGGTTTGGCACACACTGGTGACAACATCGTTTCCACTTCTTACTTAT
ACGGTGGTACTTATAACCAGTTCAAAATCTCGTTCAAAAGATTTGGTATCGAGGCTAGATTTGTTGAAGG
TGACAATCCAGAAGAATTCGAAAAGGTCTTTGATGAAAGAACCAAGGCTGTTTATTTGGAAACCATTGGT
AATCCAAAGTACAATGTTCCGGATTTTGAAAAAATTGTTGCAATTGCTCACAAACACGGTATTCCAGTTG
TCGTTGACAACACATTTGGTGCCGGTGGTTACTTCTGTCAGCCAATTAAATACGGTGCTGATATTGTAAC
ACATTCTGCTACCAAATGGATTGGTGGTCATGGTACTACTATCGGTGGTATTATTGTTGACTCTGGTAAG
TTCCCATGGAAGGACTACCCAGAAAAGTTCCCTCAATTCTCTCAACCTGCCGAAGGATATCACGGTACTA
TCTACAATGAAGCCTACGGTAACTTGGCATACATCGTTCATGTTAGAACTGAACTATTAAGAGATTTGGG
TCCATTGATGAACCCATTTGCCTCTTTCTTGCTACTACAAGGTGTTGAAACATTATCTTTGAGAGCTGAA
AGACACGGTGAAAATGCATTGAAGTTAGCCAAATGGTTAGAACAATCCCCATACGTATCTTGGGTTTCAT
ACCCTGGTTTAGCATCTCATTCTCATCATGAAAATGCTAAGAAGTATCTATCTAACGGTTTCGGTGGTGT
CTTATCTTTCGGTGTAAAAGACTTACCAAATGCCGACAAGGAAACTGACCCATTCGAACTTTCTGGTGCT
CAAGTTGTTGACAATTTAAAGCTTGCCTCTAACTTGGCCAATGTTGGTGATGCCAAGACCTTAGTCATTG
CTCCATACTTCACTACCCACAAACAATTAAATGACAAAGAAAAGTTGGCATCTGGTGTTACCAAGGACTT
AATTCGTGTCTCTGTTGGTATCGAATTTATTGATGACATTATTGCAGACTTCCAGCAATCTTTTGAAACT
GTTTTCGCTGGCCAAAAACCATGAGTGTGCGTGATGAGTTGTAAAATTATGTATAAACCTACTTTCTCTC
ACAAGTACTGCGGTGTGAAATACCGCACAGATGCGTAAGGAGAAAATACCGCATCAGGAAATTGTAAGCG
TTAATATTTTGTTAAAATTCGCGTTAAATTTTTGTTAAATCAGCTCATTTTTTAACCAATAGGCCGAAAT
CGGCAAAATCCCTTATAAATCAAAAGAATAGACCGAGATAGGGT
[37 nt withheld, positions 2005-2041]
AAAGAACGTGGACTCCAACGTCAAAGG
[49 nt withheld, positions 2069-2117]
T
[91 nt withheld, positions 2119-2209]
G
[124 nt withheld, positions 2211-2334]
CCATTCGCCATTCAGGCTGCGCAACTGTTGGGAAGGGCGATCGGTGCGGGCCTCTTCGCTATTACGCCAG
CTGGCGAAAGGGGGATGTGCTGCAAGGCGATTAAGTTGGGTAACGCCAGGGTTTTCCCAGTCACGACGTT
GTAAAACGACGGCCAGTGAGCGCGCGTAATACGACTCACTATAGGGCGAATTGGGTACCGGGCCCCCCCT
CGAGGTCGACGGTATCGATAAGCTTGATATCGAATTCCTGCAGCTATATTACCCTGTTATCCCTACGTAC
GCTGCAGGTCGACGGTGGCGGTTCTGGCGGTGGCGGATCCGGCTCTGTTGAGTTAAACCTGCGTGAGACC
GAGCTATGTCTTGGTCTACCCGGTGGTGACACTGTAGCACCAGTGACAGGCAACAAAAGGGGCTTCAGCG
AGACTGTAGATCTGAAGCTAAACTTAAACAACGAACCAGCTAATAAGGAAGGTAGTACAACACATGATGT
GGTTACGTTTGACAGCAAGGAGAAGAGTGCCTGTCCCAAAGATCCGGCAAAGCCCCCGGCGAAGGCCCAG
GTTGTAGGTTGGCCTCCGGTAAGGTCCTATCGTAAAAACGTAATGGTTAGTTGTCAGAAGTCCAGCGGAG
GACCTGAAGCAGCGGCGTTCGTCAAAGTATCTATGGATGGCGCCCCATACTTGAGAAAGATAGACCTGCG
TATGTATAAGTCTTACGACGAGTTATCAAATGCGCTATCTAACATGTTCAGCAGTTTCACCATGGGCAAA
CATGGTGGTGAGGAGGGAATGATCGACTTCATGAACGAGAGAAAACTTATGGACCTGGTGAATAGCTGGG
ATTATGTCCCTAGCTACGAGGATAAAGACGGGGATTGGATGCTTGTGGGGGATGTTCCGTGGCCGATGTT
CGTCGATACGTGTAAGCGTCTGCGTCTAATGAAGGGCTCCGATGCTATTGGTTTAGCTCCGCGTGCTATG
GAAAAGTGTAAGTCCAGAGCTGTATCACCCGGGATACATTATACGAAGTTATGCATGCTCACTAGTGACT
ACAAGGACGACGATGACAAGTCTAGTGACTACAAGGACGACGATGACAAGTCTAGTGACTACAAGGACGA
CGATGACAAGTCTAGTGACTACAAGGACGACGATGACAAGTCTAGTGACTACAAGGACGACGATGACAAG
TCTAGTGACTACAAGGACGACGATGACAAGTCTAGATGAGGCGCGCTAGATCTGTTTAGCTTAAGAGTTC
TTCTTTGAGATATCGATTGAACGAGCTCGAATTCATCGATCTATATTACCCTGTTATCCCTAGCGTAACT
ATGCCAAATGACAATAAGACACCCAATAGGTCCAGCACTCCCAAGTTTACTAAAAAACCAGTAACCCCGA
ATGATAAAATTCCTGAAAGACGGGTGTACAATATGGACTTCCTCTTTTCTGGCAACCAAACCCATACATC
GGGATTCCTATAATACCTTCGTTGGTCTCCCTAACATGTAGGTGGCGGAGGGGAGATATACAATAGAACA
GATACCAGACAAGACATAATGGGCTAAACAAGACTACACCAATTACACTGCCTCATTGATGGTGGTACAT
AACGAACTAATACTGTAGCCCTAGACTTGATAGCCATCATCATATCGAAGTTTCACTACCCTTTTTCCAT
TTGCCATCTATTGAAGTAATAATAGGCGCATGCAACTTCTTTTCTTTTTTTTTCTTTTCTCTCTCCCCCG
TTGTTGTCTCACCATATCCGCAATGACAAAAAAATGATGGAAGACACTAAAGGAAAAAATTAACGACAAA
GACAGCACCAACAGATGTCGTTGTTCCAGAGCTGATGAGGGGTATCTCGAAGCACACGAAACTTTTTCCT
TCCTTCATTCACGCACACTACTCTCTAATGAGCAACGGTATACGGCCTTCCTTCCAGTTACTTGAATTTG
AAATAAAAAAAAGTTTGCTGTCTTGCTATCAAGTATAAATAGACCTGCAATTATTAATCTTTTGTTTCCT
CGTCATTGTTCTCGTTCCCTTTCTTCCTTGTTTCTTTTTCTGCACAATATTTCAAGCTATACCAAGCATA
CAATCAACTATCTCATATACAACTAGAATGACCCTTACGAGCGGTCAACGTGACCACAGAGACGTTGAAA
ATGAGTTATCCAGTGCAGCTTTTAGCAGTCAAAGTTTCGGGGTTCCAGATATGTCATTCAAACCGGGGTG
CTCCAGTGACGTCGCAGTCACTGATGCGGGTATGCCTAGCCAAGGGTTATGGAACAACCAGACGCAAAGG
ATGCGTACCTTCACTAAGGTCCAGAAAAGGGGCTCTGTTGGGAGGAGTATCGACATCACCAGGTATCGTG
ATTACGATGAGCTACGTCATGATCTGGCATGTATGTTCGGCATACAGGGGCAGTTAGAAGACCCTTATCG
TATGGATTGGAAGTTAGTTTATGTGGATCACGAGAACGATATACTGTTGGTGGGCGACGACCCGTGGGAG
GAATTTGTAGGTTGTGTTAAGTCTATCAAGATTCTATCTGCTGCAGAGGTGCAGCAAATGAGCTTGGACG
GGGATCTTGGTGGAGTTCCGCCCCAAACCCAGGCRTGCAGTGCTTCAGACGATGCGAACGCTTGGAGAGG
CTATCCCTACGACGTGCCTGATTATGCGGGTAGCGGGGCCACTAACTTCAGCTTGTTGAAGCAGGCTGGC
GATGTGGAGGAGAATCCAGGTCCGGCGGCTACCGATAAAGCGGAATTAATTCCCGAGACGTACTTCCCGG
AGGAGGTGGTGGAGCACATCTTCAGCTTCCTGCCGGCGCAGCGCGACCGCAACACGGTCTCGCTCGTCTG
CAAGGTGTGGTACGAGATCGAGAGGCTGAGCCGCCGCGGCGTCTTCGTGGGCAACTGCTACGCCGTGCGC
GCCGGCCGCGTCGCCGCGCGGTTCCCCAACGTGCGGGCGCTCACGGTGAAGGGGAAGCCCCACTTCGCCG
ACTTCAACCTCGTGCCCCCCGACTGGGGCGGCTACGCGGGGCCGTGGATCGAGGCGGCCGCGAGGGGATG
CCACGGCCTGGAGGAGCTCAGGATGAAGCGGATGGTGGTGTCCGACGAGAGCCTCGAGCTGCTGGCTCGC
TCGTTCCCGCGGTTCAGGGCTCTTGTTCTTATCAGCTGCGAGGGGTTCAGCACTGACGGGCTAGCCGCCG
TCGCGAGCCATTGCAAGCTTCTGAGGGAGTTGGATTTGCAGGAAAATGAAGTGGAGGATCGAGGGCCTAG
GTGGCTTTCCTGCTTCCCTGATTCCTGCACATCACTTGTCTCATTGAATTTTGCCTGCATCAAAGGGGAG
GTTAATGCTGGTTCACTGGAGAGACTTGTTAGCAGGTCCCCAAACCTGCGGAGTTTGAGGCTGAATCGAT
CTGTATCGGTAGATACACTTGCAAAGATACTACTGCGTACCCCTAACTTGGAGGATTTGGGGACAGGGAA
TTTGACAGATGACTTCCAAACTGAGTCCTACTTTAAGCTTACCAGTGCTCTGGAGAAATGCAAGATGTTG
AGGAGTTTGTCTGGATTCTGGGATGCTTCTCCTGTTTGCCTGTCATTTATCTACCCCCTGTGTGCTCAAC
TGACAGGATTGAACTTGAGCTATGCACCCACACTTGATGCTTCTGACCTTACAAAAATGATTAGCCGCTG
TGTGAAGCTCCAACGCCTTTGGGTACTGGATTGTATCTCGGACAAAGGCTTGCAAGTGGTGGCCTCCAGT
TGCAAAGACTTGCAAGAACTCAGGGTATTTCCATCAGATTTCTACGTAGCTGGTTATTCTGCAGTGACAG
AGGAGGGACTTGTTGCAGTATCCTTGGGCTGTCCAAAACTGAACTCACTACTGTACTTCTGTCACCAAAT
GACTAATGCTGCACTAGTTACTGTCGCCAAGAACTGTCCAAATTTCACACGATTCAGACTTTGTATTCTT
GAGCCAGGGAAGCCTGATGTTGTGACAAGCCAACCATTAGATGAAGGCTTTGGAGCTATTGTTCGTGAGT
GCAAGGGATTACAACGTTTGTCAATATCTGGTCTTCTCACAGACAAAGTTTTCATGTATATTGGGAAATA
TGCAAAACAACTTGAGATGCTTTCTATAGCATTTGCTGGTGACAGTGATAAGGGTATGATGCATGTTATG
AATGGATGCAAGAATTTAAGGAAACTGGAGATAAGAGATAGCCCGTTTGGTGATGCTGCACTCTTGGGGA
ATTTTGCTAGGTACGAGACAATGCGATCCCTTTGGATGTCATCTTGCAATGTCACGTTAAAGGGGTGCCA
AGTCCTTGCGTCAAAGATGCCGATGCTCAATGTTGAGGTCATAAATGAGCGGGATGGTAGCAATGAAATG
GAGGAAAACCATGGAGATCTGCCTAAAGTGGAGAAATTATATGTGTACCGCACAACTGCTGGGGCGAGGG
ATGATGCACCAAATTTTGTTAAAATCCTAGTCGACTCCGGTTCTGCTGCTAGTGGTTGAACGCGTGGCGC
CTGGAAAAAGATTTTCAAGTGAATAAGGAGATAAAACCGTATTGACTTTTTATCATTCTACAAAAGACCA
GTAACGAAGTGTACCCTGCTATATTACCCTGTTATCCCTAGCGTAACTCGGCCGCCACCGCGGTGGAGCT
CCAGCTTTTGTTCCCTTTAGTGAGGGTTAATTGCGCGCTTGGCGTAATCATGGTCATAGCTGTTTCCTGT
GTGAAATTGTTATCCGCTCACAATTCCACACAACATACGAGCCGGAAGCATAAAGTGTAAAGCCTGGGGT
GCCTAATGAGTGAGCTAACTCACATTAATTGCGTTGCGCTCACTGCCCGCTTTCCAGTCGGGAAACCTGT
CGTGCCAGCTGCATTAATGAATCGGCCAACGCGCGGGGAGAGGCGGTTTGCGTATTGGGCGCTCTTCCGC
TTCCTCGCTCACTGACTCGCTGCGCTCGGTCGTTCGGCTGCGGCGAGCGGTATCAGCTCACTCAAAGGCG
GTAATACGGTTATCCACAGAATCAGGGGATAACGCAGGAAAGAACATGTGAGCAAAAGGCCAGCAAAAGG
CCAGGAACCGTAAAAAGGCCGCGTTGCTGGCGTTTTTCCATAGGCTCCGCCCCCCTGACGAGCATCACAA
AAATCGACGCTCAAGTCAGAGGTGGCGAAACCCGACAGGACTATAAAGATACCAGGCGTTTCCCCCTGGA
AGCTCCCTCGTGCGCTCTCCTGTTCCGACCCTGCCGCTTACCGGATACCTGTCCGCCTTTCTCCCTTCGG
GAAGCGTGGCGCTTTCTCATAGCTCACGCTGTAGGTATCTCAGTTCGGTGTAGGTCGTTCGCTCCAAGCT
GGGCTGTGTGCACGAACCCCCCGTTCAGCCCGACCGCTGCGCCTTATCCGGTAACTATCGTCTTGAGTCC
AACCCGGTAAGACACGACTTATCGCCACTGGCAGCAGCCACTGGTAACAGGATTAGCAGAGCGAGGTATG
TAGGCGGTGCTACAGAGTTCTTGAAGTGGTGGCCTAACTACGGCTACACTAGAAGAACAGTATTTGGTAT
CTGCGCTCTGCTGAAGCCAGTTACCTTCGGAAAAAGAGTTGGTAGCTCTTGATCCGGCAAACAAACCACC
GCTGGTAGCGGTGGTTTTTTTGTTTGCAAGCAGCAGATTACGCGCAGAAAAAAAGGATCTCAAGAAGATC
CTTTGATCTTTTCTACGGGGTCTGACGCTCAGTGGAACGAAAACTCACGTTAAGGGATTTTGGTCATGAG
ATTATCAAAAAGGATCTTCACCTAGATCCTTTTAAATTAAAAATGAAGTTTTAAATCAATCTAAAGTATA
TATGAGTAAACTTGGTCTGACAGTTACCAATGCTTAATCAGTGAGGCACCTATCTCAGCGATCTGTCTAT
TTCGTTCATCCATAGTTGCCTGACTCCCCGTCGTGTAGATAACTACGATACGGGAGGGCTTACCATCTGG
CCCCAGTGCTGCAATGATACCGCGAGACCCACGCTCACCGGCTCCAGATTTATCAGCAATAAACCAGCCA
GCCGGAAGGGCCGAGCGCAGAAGTGGTCCTGCAACTTTATCCGCCTCCATCCAGTCTATTAATTGTTGCC
GGGAAGCTAGAGTAAGTAGTTCGCCAGTTAATAGTTTGCGCAACGTTGTTGCCATTGCTACAGGCATCGT
GGTGTCACGCTCGTCGTTTGGTATGGCTTCATTCAGCTCCGGTTCCCAACGATCAAGGCGAGTTACATGA
TCCCCCATGTTGTGCAAAAAAGCGGTTAGCTCCTTCGGTCCTCCGATCGTTGTCAGAAGTAAGTTGGCCG
CAGTGTTATCACTCATGGTTATGGCAGCACTGCATAATTCTCTTACTGTCATGCCATCCGTAAGATGCTT
TTCTGTGACTGGTGAGTACTCAACCAAGTCATTCTGAGAATAGTGTATGCGGCGACCGAGTTGCTCTTGC
CCGGCGTCAATACGGGATAATACCGCGCCACATAGCAGAACTTTAAAAGTGCTCATCATTGGAAAACGTT
CTTCGGGGCGAAAACTCTCAAGGATCTTACCGCTGTTGAGATCCAGTTCGATGTAACCCACTCGTGCACC
CAACTGATCTTCAGCATCTTTTACTTTCACCAGCGTTTCTGGGTGAGCAAAAACAGGAAGGCAAAATGCC
GCAAAAAAGGGAATAAGGGCGACACGGAAATGTTGAATACTCATACTCTTCCTTTTTCAATATTATTGAA
GCATTTATCAGGGTTATTGTCTCATGAGCGGATACATATTTGAATGTATTTAGAAAAATAAACAAATAGG
GGTTCCGCGCACATTTCCCCGAAAAGTGCCACCTGGGTCCTTTTCATCACGTGCTATAAAAATAATTATA
ATTTAAATTTTTTAATATAAATATATAAATTAAAAATAGAAAGTAAAAAAAGAAATTAAAGAAAAAATAG
TTTTTGTTTTCCGAAGATGTAAAAGACTCTAGGGGGATCGCCAACAAATACTACCTTTTATCTTGCTCTT
CCTGCTCTCAGGTATTAATGCCGAATTGTTTCATCTTGTCTGTGTAGAAGACCACACACGAAAATCCTGT
GATTTTACATTTTACTTATCGTTAATCGAATGTATATCTATTTAATCTGCTTTTCTTGTCTAATAAATAT
ATATGTAAAGTACGCTTTTTGTTGAAATTTTTTAAACCTTTGTTTATTTTTTTTTCTTCATTCCGTAACT
CTTCTACCTTCTTTATTTACTTTCTAAAATCCAAATACAAAACATAAAAATAAATAAACACAGAGTAAAT
TCCCAAATTATTCCATCATTAAAAGATACGAGGCGCGTGTAAGTTACAGGCAAGCGATCCGTCTAAGAAA
CCATTATTATCATGACATTAACCTATAAAAATAGGCGTATCACGAGGCCCTTTCGTC
